>Addgene plasmid #158588 | pPSG569 | addgene full sequence | sequence record 318568 | Addgene NGS Result
ACTGGCCGATAATTGCAGACGAACGCAGTTCGAGTTTATCATTATCAATACTGCCATTTCAAAGAATACG
TAAATAATTAATAGTAGTGATTTTCCTAACTTTATTTAGTCAAAAAATTAGCCTTTTAATTCTGCTGTAA
CCCGTACATGCCCAAAATAGGGGGCGGGTTACACAGAATATATAACATCGTAGGTGTCTGGGTGAACAGT
TTATTCCTGGCATCCACTAAATATAATGGAGCCCGCTTTTTAAGCTGGCATCCAGAAAAAAAAAGAATCC
CAGCACCAAAATATTGTTTTCTTCACCAACCATCAGTTCATAGGTCCATTCTCTTAGCGCAACTACAGAG
AACAGGGGCACAAACAGGCAAAAAACGGGCACAACCTCAATGGAGTGATGCAACCTGCCTGGAGTAAATG
ATGACACAAGGCAATTGACCCACGCATGTATCTATCTCATTTTCTTACACCTTCTATTACCTTCTGCTCT
CTCTGATTTGGAAAAAGCTGAAAAAAAAGGTTGAAACCAGTTCCCTGAAATTATTCCCCTACTTGACTAA
TAAGTATATAAAGACGGTAGGTATTGATTGTAATTCTGTAAATCTATTTCTTAAACTTCTTAAATTCTAC
TTTTATAGTTAGTCTTTTTTTTAGTTTTAAAACACCAAGAACTTAGTTTCGAATAAACACACATAAACAA
ACAAAAGATCTATGGAAGAAACTGTAATGTTATATCACGAATTGGAAGTCGCAGCCTCAGCTGACGAAGT
ATGGTCTGTCGAAGGTTCTCCTGAATTAGGTTTACATTTACCAGATTTGTTACCAGCTGGAATATTCGCA
AAGTTTGAGATAACTGGAGATGGTGGAGAAGGTTCTATTTTGGACATGACATTTCCACCTGGTCAATTCC
CTCATCATTATAGAGAGAAGTTCGTTTTCTTCGACCATAAGAATAGATATAAGTTGGTTGAACAAATTGA
CGGTGATTTCTTTGATTTGGGAGTAACCTACTACATGGACACTATTAGGGTCGTCGCAACAGGTCCTGAT
TCTTGTGTCATCAAATCAACAACTGAATATCATGTTAAACCAGAATTTGCTAAGATTGTTAAACCTTTAA
TCGATACAGTTCCATTAGCCATTATGTCAGAGGCAATAGCTAAGGTAGTATTGGAAAATAAGCACAAATC
TTCTGAGGGATCCGGTTCATTGGGAAGAGGTAGAAGATCCAAATTGTAATAACTCGAGTGGCAGTGCTTT
TAACTAAGAATTATTAGTCTTTTCTGCTTATTTTTTCATCATAGTTTAGAACACTTTATATTAACGAATA
GTTTATGAATCTATTTAGGTTTAAAAATTGATACAGTTTTATAAGTTACTTTTTCAAAGACTCGTGCTGT
CTATTGCATAATGCACTGGAAGGGGAAAAAAAAGGTGCACACGCGTGGCTTTTTCTTGAATTTGCAGTTT
GAAAAATGCTGCCAAACCAGATGTCAACACAGCTACAACGACTAGAGATCTATGTGAGGATCCTAACTCG
AGATCGAGCTGAGCAGTTACAGAGATGTTACGAACCACTAGTGCACTGCAGTACATCGAGGAGAACTTCT
AGTATATCTACATACCTAATATTATTGCCTTATTAAAAATGGAATCCCAACAATTACATCAAAATCCACA
TTCTCTTCAAAATCAATTGTCCTGTACTTCCTTGTTCATGTGTGTTCAAAAACGTTATATTTATAGGATA
ATTATACTCTATTTCTCAACAAGTAATTGGTTGTTTGGCCGAGCGGTCTAAGGCGCCTGATTCAAGAAAT
ATCTTGACCGCAGTTAACTGTGGGAATACTCAGGTATCGTAAGATGCAAGAGTTCGAATCTCTTAGCAAC
CATTATTTTTTTCCTCAACATAACGAGAACACACAGGGGCGCTATCGCACAGAATCAAATTCGATGACTG
GAAATTTTTTGTTAATTTCAGAGGTCGCCTGACGCATATACCTTTTTCAACTGAAAAATTGGGAGAAAAA
GGAAAGGTGAGAGCGCCGGAACCGGCTTTTCATATAGAATAGAGAAGCGTTCATGACTAAATGCTTGCAT
CACAATACTTGAAGTTGACAATATTATTTAAGGACCTATTGTTTTTTCCAATAGGTGGTTAGCAATCGTC
TTACTTTCTAACTTTTCTTACCTTTTACATTTCAGCAATATATATATATATATTTCAAGGATATACCATT
CTAATGTCTGCCCCTAAGAAGATCGTCGTTTTGCCAGGTGACCACGTTGGTCAAGAAATCACAGCCGAAG
CCATTAAGGTTCTTAAAGCTATTTCTGATGTTCGTTCCAATGTCAAGTTCGATTTCGAAAATCATTTAAT
TGGTGGTGCTGCTATCGATGCTACAGGTGTTCCACTTCCAGATGAGGCGCTGGAAGCCTCCAAGAAGGCT
GATGCCGTTTTGTTAGGTGCTGTGGGTGGTCCTAAATGGGGAACCGGTAGTGTTAGACCTGAACAAGGTT
TACTAAAAATCCGTAAAGAACTTCAATTGTACGCCAACTTAAGACCATGTAACTTTGCATCCGACTCTCT
TTTAGACTTATCTCCAATCAAGCCACAATTTGCTAAAGGTACTGACTTCGTTGTTGTCAGAGAATTAGTG
GGAGGTATTTACTTTGGTAAGAGAAAGGAAGACGATGGTGATGGTGTCGCTTGGGATAGTGAACAATACA
CCGTTCCAGAAGTGCAAAGAATCACAAGAATGGCCGCTTTCATGGCCCTACAACATGAGCCACCATTGCC
TATTTGGTCCTTGGATAAAGCTAATGTTTTGGCCTCTTCAAGATTATGGAGAAAAACTGTGGAGGAAACC
ATCAAGAACGAATTTCCTACATTGAAGGTTCAACATCAATTGATTGATTCTGCCGCCATGATCCTAGTTA
AGAACCCAACCCACCTAAATGGTATTATAATCACCAGCAACATGTTTGGTGATATCATCTCCGATGAAGC
CTCCGTTATCCCAGGTTCCTTGGGTTTGTTGCCATCTGCGTCCTTGGCCTCTTTGCCAGACAAGAACACC
GCATTTGGTTTGTACGAACCATGCCACGGTTCTGCTCCAGATTTGCCAAAGAATAAGGTCAACCCTATCG
CCACTATCTTGTCTGCTGCAATGATGTTGAAATTGTCATTGAACTTGCCTGAAGAAGGTAAGGCCATTGA
AGATGCAGTTAAAAAGGTTTTGGATGCAGGTATCAGAACTGGTGATTTAGGTGGTTCCAACAGTACCACC
GAAGTCGGTGATGCTGTCGCCGAAGAAGTTAAGAAAATCCTTGCTTAAAAAGATTCTCTTTTTTTATGAT
ATTTGTACATAAACTTTATAAATGAAATTCATAATAGAAACGACACGAAATTACAAAATGGAATATGTTC
ATAGGGTAGACGAAACTATATACGCAATCTACATACATTTATCAAGAAGGAGAAAAAGGAGGATGTAAAG
GAATACAGGTAAGCAAATTGATACTAATGGCTCAACGTGATAAGGAAAAAGAATTGCACTTTAACATTAA
TATTGACAAGGAGGAGGGCACCACACAAAAAGTTAGGTGTAACAGAAAATCATGAAACTATGATTCCTAA
TTTATATATTGGAGGATTTTCTCTAAAAAAAAAAAAATACAACAAATAAAAAACACTCAATGACCTGACC
ATTTGATGGAGTTTAAGTCAATACCTTCTTGAACCATTTCCCATAATGGTGAAAGTTCCCTCAAGAATTT
TACTCTGTCAGAAACGGCCTTAACGACGTAGTCGAGAGTATCACGTGCTATAAAAATAATTATAATTTAA
ATTTTTTAATATAAATATATAAATTAAAAATAGAAAGTAAAAAAAGAAATTAAAGAAAAAATAGTTTTTG
TTTTCCGAAGATGTAAAAGACTCTAGGGGGATCGCCAACAAATACTACCTTTTATCTTGCTCTTCCTGCT
CTCAGGTATTAATGCCGAATTGTTTCATCTTGTCTGTGTAGAAAACCACACACGAAAATCCTGTGATTTT
ACATTTTACTTATCGTTAATCGAATGTATATCTATTTAATCTGCTTTTCTTGTCTAATAAATATATATGT
AAAGTACGCTTTTTGTTGAAATTTTTTAAACCTTTGTTTATTTTTTTTTCTTCATTCCGTAACTCTTCTA
CCTTCTTTATTTACTTTCTAAAATCCAAATACAAAACATAAAAATAAATAAACACAGAGTAAATTCCCAA
ATTATTCCATCATTAAAAGATACGAGGCGCGTGTAAGTTACAGGCAAGCGATCCGTCCCGAGCGGCCGCG
TGTTACAACCAATTAACCAATTCTGATTAGAAAAACTCATCGAGCATCAAATGAAACTGCAATTTATTCA
TATCAGGATTATCAATACCATATTTTTGAAAAAGCCGTTTCTGTAATGAAGGAGAAAACTCACCGAGGCA
GTTCCATAGGATGGCAAGATCCTGGTATCGGTCTGCGATTCCGACTCGTCCAACATCAATACAACCTATT
AATTTCCCCTCGTCAAAAATAAGGTTATCAAGTGAGAAATCACCATGAGTGACGACTGAATCCGGTGAGA
ATGGCAAAAGCTTATGCATTTCTTTCCAGACTTGTTCAACAGGCCAGCCATTACGCTCGTCATCAAAATC
ACTCGCATCAACCAAACCGTTATTCATTCGTGATTGCGCCTGAGCGAGGCGAAATACGCGATCGCTGTTA
AAAGGACAATTACAAACAGGAATCGAATGCAACCGGCGCAGGAACACTGCCAGCGCATCAACAATATTTT
CACCTGAATCAGGATATTCTTCTAATACCTGGAATGCTGTTTTCCCGGGGATCGCAGTGGTGAGTAACCA
TGCATCATCAGGAGTACGGATAAAATGCTTGATGGTCGGAAGAGGCATAAATTCCGTCAGCCAGTTTAGT
CTGACCATCTCATCTGTAACATCATTGGCAACGCTACCTTTGCCATGTTTCAGAAACAACTCTGGCGCAT
CGGGCTTCCCATACAATCGATAGATTGTCGCACCTGATTGCCCGACATTATCGCGAGCCCATTTATACCC
ATATAAATCAGCATCCATGTTGGAATTTAATCGCGGCCTGGAGCAAGACGTTTCCCGTTGAATATGGCTC
ATAACACCCCTTGTATTACTGTTTATGTAAGCAGACAGTTTTATTGTTCATGATGATATATTTTTATCTT
GTGCAATGTAACATCAGAGATTTTGAGACACAACGTGGCTTTGTTGAATAAATCGAACTTTTGCTGAGTT
GAAGGATCAGTCATGACCAAAATCCCTTAACGTGAGTTTTCGTTCCACTGAGCGTCAGACCCCGTAGAAA
AGATCAAAGGATCTTCTTGAGATCCTTTTTTTCTGCGCGTAATCTGCTGCTTGCAAACAAAAAAACCACC
GCTACCAGCGGTGGTTTGTTTGCCGGATCAAGAGCTACCAACTCTTTTTCCGAAGGTAACTGGCTTCAGC
AGAGCGCAGATACCAAATACTGTTCTTCTAGTGTAGCCGTAGTTAGGCCACCACTTCAAGAACTCTGTAG
CACCGCCTACATACCTCGCTCTGCTAATCCTGTTACCAGTGGCTGCTGCCAGTGGCGATAAGTCGTGTCT
TACCGGGTTGGACTCAAGACGATAGTTACCGGATAAGGCGCAGCGGTCGGGCTGAACGGGGGGTTCGTGC
ACACAGCCCAGCTTGGAGCGAACGACCTACACCGAACTGAGATACCTACAGCGTGAGCTATGAGAAAGCG
CCACGCTTCCCGAAGGGAGAAAGGCGGACAGGTATCCGGTAAGCGGCAGGGTCGGAACAGGAGAGCGCAC
GAGGGAGCTTCCAGGGGGAAACGCCTGGTATCTTTATAGTCCTGTCGGGTTTCGCCACCTCTGACTTGAG
CGTCGATTTTTGTGATGCTCGTCAGGGGGGCGGAGCCTATGGAAAAACGCCAGCAACGCGGCCTTTTTAC
GGTTCCTGGCCTTTTGCTGGCCTTTTGCTCACATGTTCTTTCCTGCGTTATCCCCTGATTCTGTGGATAA
CCGTGCGGCCGCCCCTGAATTCGCATCTAGACTGA
Features (pLannotate 1.2.2; 9 found; start..end, strand, type, name):
     39..705     +  promoter       GAP promoter: S. cerevisiae TDH3; promoter for glyceraldehyde-3-phosphate dehydrogenase
    721..1191    +  CDS            NCS_THLFG (fragment): Experimental evidence at protein level: Swiss-Prot protein existence level 1. Involved in the biosynthesis of the common precursor of all benzylisoquinoline alkaloids such as morphine, sanguinarine, codeine or berberine. Condenses dopamine and 4-hydroxyphenylacetaldehyde. From Thalictrum flavum subsp. glaucum (Yellow meadow rue).
   1619..1696    +  CDS            YO192_YEAST (fragment): Experimental evidence at protein level: Swiss-Prot protein existence level 1. From Saccharomyces cerevisiae (strain ATCC 204508 / S288c) (Baker's yeast).
   1836..2243    +  promoter       LEU2 promoter: S. cerevisiae LEU2
   2244..3335    +  CDS            LEU2: LEU3_YEAST - Experimental evidence at protein level: Swiss-Prot protein existence level 1. Catalyzes the oxidation of 3-carboxy-2-hydroxy-4- methylpentanoate (3-isopropylmalate) to 3-carboxy-4-methyl-2- oxopentanoate. The product decarboxylates to 4-methyl-2 oxopentanoate. From Saccharomyces cerevisiae (strain ATCC 204508 / S288c) (Baker's yeast).
   3700..3834    -  CDS            NFS1 (fragment): NFS1_YEAST - Also known as SPL1 From Saccharomyces cerevisiae (strain ATCC 204508 / S288c) (Baker's yeast).
   3820..4323    +  misc_feature   CEN/ARS: S. cerevisiae CEN6 centromere fused to an autonomously replicating sequence
   4367..5182    -  CDS            KanR: aminoglycoside phosphotransferase; aph(3')-Ia; confers resistance to kanamycin in bacteria or G418 (Geneticin®) in eukaryotes
   5407..5995    +  rep_origin     ori: high-copy-number ColE1/pMB1/pBR322/pUC origin of replication
