[The description below was written by a language model from this plasmid's Addgene catalogue record and pLannotate feature annotations shown in this document.]
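Description:
pPSG569 is a low-copy yeast expression plasmid (about 6.1 kb, custom backbone) that shuttles between Saccharomyces cerevisiae and E. coli. In yeast it is maintained by a CEN6/ARS4 element, a centromere fused to an autonomously replicating sequence, which gives stable segregation at roughly one or a few copies per cell. Selection there relies on a LEU2 cassette under its native promoter, complementing leucine auxotrophy. In bacteria it replicates from a high-copy ColE1/pUC-type origin and is selected with kanamycin through an aph(3')-Ia KanR gene.

The payload is tNCS-ePTS1, placed directly downstream of the strong constitutive S. cerevisiae TDH3 (GAP) promoter. The annotated coding region matches a fragment of norcoclaurine synthase from Thalictrum flavum subsp. glaucum, the enzyme that condenses dopamine and 4-hydroxyphenylacetaldehyde to form the common precursor of benzylisoquinoline alkaloids. The partial match is consistent with the "t" denoting a truncated form, although the record does not define the truncation. The ePTS1 suffix indicates a C-terminal peroxisomal targeting signal type 1, presumably an enhanced version, which would direct the enzyme into the peroxisome; this short tag is not annotated separately in the feature table. No terminator is explicitly annotated. The small fragments matching a yeast ORF downstream of the insert and NFS1 next to LEU2 probably reflect genomic flanking sequence carried along with the terminator and marker parts rather than functional genes.

The associated publication concerns peroxisomal compartmentalization of a toxic enzyme to improve alkaloid production, so this construct evidently serves for low-copy expression of peroxisome-targeted NCS in engineered yeast.
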