Addgene plasmid #158588: pPSG569
Purpose: tNCS-ePTS1 Cen6/ARS4
Depositing lab: John Dueber. Depositing organization: University of California, Berkeley. Publication: Peroxisome compartmentalization of a toxic enzyme improves alkaloid production. Grewal PS, Samson JA, Baker JJ, Choi B, Dueber JE. Nat Chem Biol. 2020 Oct 12. pii: 10.1038/s41589-020-00668-4. doi: 10.1038/s41589-020-00668-4. PubMed 33046851.
Backbone
  Vector backbone: Custom
  Vector type: Yeast Expression
  Selectable markers: LEU2
Growth in bacteria
  Bacterial resistance: Kanamycin, 50 μg/mL
  Growth temperature: 37°C
  Growth strain: DH5alpha
  Copy number: High Copy
Gene/Insert
  Gene/Insert name: tNCS-ePTS1
Terms and licenses: Academic/Nonprofit Terms; Industry Terms: Not Available to Industry
How to cite: pPSG569 was a gift from John Dueber (Addgene plasmid # 158588 ; http://n2t.net/addgene:158588 ; RRID:Addgene_158588)
